Addgene plasmid #147755: pT7-V5-SBP-C1-HsXRN1_1174-1706_V
Purpose: Mammalian Expression of HsXRN1_1174-1706
Depositing lab: Elisa Izaurralde. Depositing organization: Max Planck Institute for Developmental Biology.
Backbone
  Vector backbone: Unknown
  Vector type: Mammalian Expression
Growth in bacteria
  Bacterial resistance: Kanamycin, 50 μg/mL
  Growth temperature: 37°C
  Growth strain: DH5alpha
  Copy number: High Copy
Gene/Insert
  Gene/Insert name: HsXRN1_1174-1706
  Species: H. sapiens (human)
  Entrez Gene: XRN1 (a.k.a. SEP1)
  Cloning method: Unknown
Terms and licenses: Academic/Nonprofit Terms; Industry Terms: Not Available to Industry
Depositor comments: Plasmids from this collection were made available to the research community and donated after the lab closed. Please note that the sequence provided by the depositing laboratory may be theoretical/predicted or based on Sanger sequencing results. There may be discrepancies between sequencing results obtained by Addgene and the depositor sequence. If an Addgene verified sequence is not available, please contact before placing your order to request that our lab fully sequence the plasmid.
How to cite: pT7-V5-SBP-C1-HsXRN1_1174-1706_V was a gift from Elisa Izaurralde (Addgene plasmid # 147755 ; http://n2t.net/addgene:147755 ; RRID:Addgene_147755)
