[The description below was written by a language model from this plasmid's Addgene catalogue record and pLannotate feature annotations shown in this document.]
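Description:
pT7-V5-SBP-C1-HsXRN1_1174-1706_V is a 5.8 kb mammalian expression plasmid encoding a C-terminal fragment (residues 1174–1706, per the construct name) of human XRN1, the major cytoplasmic 5'-3' exoribonuclease involved in mRNA decay. The catalogue lists the backbone as unknown. The annotated layout is typical of a "C1"-style vector, in which the tags lie upstream of the cloning site and fuse to the N-terminus of the insert. Transcription in mammalian cells is driven by the CMV immediate early enhancer and promoter and terminated by an SV40 polyadenylation signal. A T7 promoter sits between the CMV promoter and the coding region, which in principle also permits transcription by T7 RNA polymerase.

The open reading frame starts with a V5 epitope tag, followed by a streptavidin-binding peptide (SBP), a short remnant of the multiple cloning site, and then the XRN1 fragment. V5 allows immunodetection, while SBP binds streptavidin with nanomolar affinity, so the fusion suits pulldown of the XRN1 region and its associated partners from transfected cells. The record itself states only mammalian expression as the purpose.

Propagation in E. coli relies on a high-copy ColE1/pUC-type origin, and an f1 origin is also present. A single NeoR/KanR gene (Tn5 aminoglycoside phosphotransferase) sits behind tandem bacterial (bla-type) and SV40 early promoters and is followed by an HSV TK poly(A) signal. It gives kanamycin resistance in bacteria and could support G418 selection in mammalian cells. Several short annotations (HIV-1 LTR, SV40 large T antigen, ble and bGH poly(A) fragments) are most likely partial matches or backbone remnants rather than functional elements.
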