Features (pLannotate 1.2.2; 18 found; start..end, strand, type, name):
     61..364     +  enhancer       CMV enhancer: human cytomegalovirus immediate early enhancer
    365..568     +  promoter       CMV promoter: human cytomegalovirus (CMV) immediate early promoter
    564..597     +  LTR            5' LTR (truncated) (fragment): truncated 5' long terminal repeat (LTR) from HIV-1
    613..631     +  promoter       T7 promoter: promoter for bacteriophage T7 RNA polymerase
    668..709     +  CDS            V5 tag: epitope tag from simian virus 5
    731..844     +  CDS            SBP: streptavidin-binding peptide selected from a peptide library; binds streptavidin with nanomolar affinity (Keefe et al., 2001)
    845..880     +  misc_feature   MCS (fragment): multiple cloning site
    884..2482    +  CDS            XRN1 (fragment): XRN1_HUMAN - Also known as SEP1. Experimental evidence at protein level: Swiss-Prot protein existence level 1. Major 5'-3' exoribonuclease involved in mRNA decay. Required for the 5'-3'-processing of the G4 tetraplex-containing DNA and RNA substrates. The kinetic of hydrolysis is faster for G4 RNA tetraplex than for G4 DNA tetraplex and monomeric RNA tetraplex. Binds to RNA and DNA (By similarity). Plays a role in replication-dependent histone mRNA degradation. May act as a tumor suppressor protein in osteogenic sarcoma (OGS). From Homo sapiens (Human).
   2508..2592    +  CDS            large T antigen (fragment): large T antigen from SV40 (simian virus 40)
   2615..2736    +  polyA_signal   SV40 poly(A) signal: SV40 polyadenylation signal
   2770..3198    -  rep_origin     f1 ori (sequence partly withheld): f1 bacteriophage origin of replication; arrow indicates direction of (+) strand synthesis
   3225..3329    +  promoter       AmpR promoter: bla
   3331..3688    +  promoter       SV40 promoter: SV40 enhancer and early promoter
   3723..4517    +  CDS            NeoR/KanR: aminoglycoside phosphotransferase from Tn5; aph(3')-II (or nptII); confers resistance to neomycin, kanamycin, and G418 (Geneticin®)
   4538..4690    +  CDS            ble (fragment): BLE_KLEPN - Experimental evidence at protein level: Swiss-Prot protein existence level 1. Binding protein with a strong affinity to the bleomycin family of antibiotics. Binds to CL990; an antimitotic-antibiotic compound. From Klebsiella pneumoniae.
   4749..4796    +  polyA_signal   HSV TK poly(A) signal: herpes simplex virus thymidine kinase polyadenylation signal (Cole and Stacy, 1985)
   4887..4903    -  polyA_signal   bGH poly(A) signal (fragment): bovine growth hormone polyadenylation signal
   5125..5713    +  rep_origin     ori: high-copy-number ColE1/pMB1/pBR322/pUC origin of replication
>Addgene plasmid #147755 | pT7-V5-SBP-C1-HsXRN1_1174-1706_V | addgene full sequence | sequence record 357454 | Addgene NGS Result
TAGTTATTAATAGTAATCAATTACGGGGTCATTAGTTCATAGCCCATATATGGAGTTCCGCGTTACATAA
CTTACGGTAAATGGCCCGCCTGGCTGACCGCCCAACGACCCCCGCCCATTGACGTCAATAATGACGTATG
TTCCCATAGTAACGCCAATAGGGACTTTCCATTGACGTCAATGGGTGGAGTATTTACGGTAAACTGCCCA
CTTGGCAGTACATCAAGTGTATCATATGCCAAGTACGCCCCCTATTGACGTCAATGACGGTAAATGGCCC
GCCTGGCATTATGCCCAGTACATGACCTTATGGGACTTTCCTACTTGGCAGTACATCTACGTATTAGTCA
TCGCTATTACCATGGTGATGCGGTTTTGGCAGTACATCAATGGGCGTGGATAGCGGTTTGACTCACGGGG
ATTTCCAAGTCTCCACCCCATTGACGTCAATGGGAGTTTGTTTTGGCACCAAAATCAACGGGACTTTCCA
AAATGTCGTAACAACTCCGCCCCATTGACGCAAATGGGCGGTAGGCGTGTACGGTGGGAGGTCTATATAA
GCAGAGCTCTCTGGCTAACTAGAGAACCCACTGCTTACTGGCTTATCGAAATTAATACGACTCACTATAG
GGAGACCCAAGCTCTAGCGCTACCGGTCGCCACCATGGGTAAGCCTATCCCTAACCCTCTCCTCGGTCTC
GATTCTACGCCCGGAAGCGGTAGCGGTACGATGGACGAGAAGACCACCGGCTGGGGGGGCGGCCACGTGG
TGGAGGGCCTGGCCGGCGAGCTGGAGCAGCTGCGGGCCAGGCTGGAGCACCACCCTCAGGGCCAGCGGGA
GCCCAGATCTCGAGCTCAAGCTTCGAATTCTGCAGTCGACATGCATGGGAGTCGCTCTGAAACTGGAAAT
CAGAAGTTGACAGCCATCGTAAAACCACAACCAGCTGTACATCAACATAGCTCAAGTTCATCAGTTTCCT
CTGGGCATTTGGGAGCCCTCAACCATTCCCCTCAATCACTTTTTGTTCCTACTCAAGTACCTACTAAAGA
TGATGATGAATTCTGCAACATTTGGCAGTCCTTACAGGGATCTGGAAAGATGCAATACTTTCAGCCAACT
ATACAAGAGAAGGGTGCAGTTCTACCTCAAGAAATAAGCCAAGTAAATCAACATCATAAATCTGGCTTTA
ATGACAACAGTGTTAAATATCAGCAAAGAAAACATGACCCTCACAGAAAATTTAAAGAAGAGTGTAAGAG
TCCTAAAGCTGAGTGTTGGTCCCAAAAAATGTCCAATAAGCAGCCTAACTCTGGAATTGAGAACTTTTTA
GCATCTTTGAATATCTCCAAAGAAAATGAAGTACAGTCATCTCATCATGGGGAGCCTCCAAGTGAAGAGC
ATTTGTCACCACAGTCATTTGCCATGGGAACACGGATGCTTAAAGAAATTCTAAAAATTGATGGCTCTAA
CACTGTGGACCATAAGAATGAAATCAAACAGATTGCTAATGAAATCCCTGTTTCCTCTAACAGAAGAGAT
GAATATGGATTACCCTCTCAGCCTAAACAAAATAAGAAATTAGCATCTTATATGAACAAGCCTCACAGTG
CTAATGAGTACCATAATGTTCAGTCTATGGACAATATGTGTTGGCCTGCCCCCAGCCAGATCCCTCCTGT
ATCCACACCAGTAACTGAACTTTCTCGAATTTGTTCCCTTGTTGGAATGCCACAACCTGATTTCTCCTTT
CTTAGGATGCCACAGACAATGACCGTTTGCCAAGTAAAATTATCTAATGGCTTACTGGTACATGGGCCAC
AGTGCCACTCTGAAAATGAAGCCAAAGAGAAAGCTGCACTTTTTGCTTTACAACAGTTGGGCTCCTTAGG
CATGAATTTCCCTTTGCCTTCACAAGTATTTGCAAATTATCCTTCAGCTGTACCACCTGGAACCATTCCT
CCAGCCTTTCCCCCACCTACTGGCTGGGATCACTATGGAAGCAACTATGCATTGGGGGCAGCTAATATAA
TGCCTTCGTCGTCTCATCTCTTTGGCTCAATGCCATGGGGACCATCGGTGCCAGTTCCTGGGAAGCCCTT
CCATCATACTTTATATTCTGGGACCATGCCCATGGCTGGGGGAATACCAGGGGGTGTGCACAATCAGTTT
ATACCTCTGCAGGTTACTAAAAAAAGGGTTGCAAACAAAAAGAACTTTGAGAATAAGGAAGCCCAGAGTT
CTCAAGCCACTCCAGTTCAGACTAGCCAGCCAGATTCTTCCAACATTGTCAAAGTAAGTCCACGGGAGAG
CTCATCAGCTTCTTTGAAGTCCTCTCCGATTGCTCAACCTGCATCTTCTTTTCAAGTTGAAACTGCCTCT
CAAGGCCATAGTATATCTCACCATAAGTCAACACCAATCTCTTCTTCAAGAAGAAAATCAAGAAAACTGG
CTGTTAATTTTGGTGTTTCTAAACCTTCTGAGTAAGGATCCACCGGATCTAGATAACTGATCATAATCAG
CCATACCACATTTGTAGAGGTTTTACTTGCTTTAAAAAACCTCCCACACCTCCCCCTGAACCTGAAACAT
AAAATGAATGCAATTGTTGTTGTTAACTTGTTTATTGCAGCTTATAATGGTTACAAATAAAGCAATAGCA
TCACAAATTTCACAAATAAAGCATTTTTTTCACTGCATTCTAGTTGTGGTTTGTCCAAACTCATCAATGT
ATCTTAACGCGTAAATTGTAAGCGTTAATATTTTGTTAAAATTCGCGTTAAATTTTTGTTAAATCAGCTC
ATTTTTTAACCAATAGGCCGAAATCGGCAAAATCCCTTATAAATCAAAAGAATAGACCGAGATAGGGT
[37 nt withheld, positions 2869-2905]
AAAGAACGTGGACTCCAACGTCAAAGG
[49 nt withheld, positions 2933-2981]
T
[91 nt withheld, positions 2983-3073]
G
[124 nt withheld, positions 3075-3198]
CAGGTGGCACTTTTCGGGGAAATGTGCGCGGAACCCCTATTTGTTTATTTTTCTAAATACATTCAAATAT
GTATCCGCTCATGAGACAATAACCCTGATAAATGCTTCAATAATATTGAAAAAGGAAGAGTCCTGAGGCG
GAAAGAACCAGCTGTGGAATGTGTGTCAGTTAGGGTGTGGAAAGTCCCCAGGCTCCCCAGCAGGCAGAAG
TATGCAAAGCATGCATCTCAATTAGTCAGCAACCAGGTGTGGAAAGTCCCCAGGCTCCCCAGCAGGCAGA
AGTATGCAAAGCATGCATCTCAATTAGTCAGCAACCATAGTCCCGCCCCTAACTCCGCCCATCCCGCCCC
TAACTCCGCCCAGTTCCGCCCATTCTCCGCCCCATGGCTGACTAATTTTTTTTATTTATGCAGAGGCCGA
GGCCGCCTCGGCCTCTGAGCTATTCCAGAAGTAGTGAGGAGGCTTTTTTGGAGGCCTAGGCTTTTGCAAA
GATCGATCAAGAGACAGGATGAGGATCGTTTCGCATGATTGAACAAGATGGATTGCACGCAGGTTCTCCG
GCCGCTTGGGTGGAGAGGCTATTCGGCTATGACTGGGCACAACAGACAATCGGCTGCTCTGATGCCGCCG
TGTTCCGGCTGTCAGCGCAGGGGCGCCCGGTTCTTTTTGTCAAGACCGACCTGTCCGGTGCCCTGAATGA
ACTGCAAGACGAGGCAGCGCGGCTATCGTGGCTGGCCACGACGGGCGTTCCTTGCGCAGCTGTGCTCGAC
GTTGTCACTGAAGCGGGAAGGGACTGGCTGCTATTGGGCGAAGTGCCGGGGCAGGATCTCCTGTCATCTC
ACCTTGCTCCTGCCGAGAAAGTATCCATCATGGCTGATGCAATGCGGCGGCTGCATACGCTTGATCCGGC
TACCTGCCCATTCGACCACCAAGCGAAACATCGCATCGAGCGAGCACGTACTCGGATGGAAGCCGGTCTT
GTCGATCAGGATGATCTGGACGAAGAGCATCAGGGGCTCGCGCCAGCCGAACTGTTCGCCAGGCTCAAGG
CGAGCATGCCCGACGGCGAGGATCTCGTCGTGACCCATGGCGATGCCTGCTTGCCGAATATCATGGTGGA
AAATGGCCGCTTTTCTGGATTCATCGACTGTGGCCGGCTGGGTGTGGCGGACCGCTATCAGGACATAGCG
TTGGCTACCCGTGATATTGCTGAAGAGCTTGGCGGCGAATGGGCTGACCGCTTCCTCGTGCTTTACGGTA
TCGCCGCTCCCGATTCGCAGCGCATCGCCTTCTATCGCCTTCTTGACGAGTTCTTCTGAGCGGGACTCTG
GGGTTCGAAATGACCGACCAAGCGACGCCCAACCTGCCATCACGAGATTTCGATTCCACCGCCGCCTTCT
ATGAAAGGTTGGGCTTCGGAATCGTTTTCCGGGACGCCGGCTGGATGATCCTCCAGCGCGGGGATCTCAT
GCTGGAGTTCTTCGCCCACCCTAGGGGGAGGCTAACTGAAACACGGAAGGAGACAATACCGGAAGGAACC
CGCGCTATGACGGCAATAAAAAGACAGAATAAAACGCACGGTGTTGGGTCGTTTGTTCATAAACGCGGGG
TTCGGTCCCAGGGCTGGCACTCTGTCGATACCCCACCGAGACCCCATTGGGGCCAATACGCCCGCGTTTC
TTCCTTTTCCCCACCCCACCCCCCAAGTTCGGGTGAAGGCCCAGGGCTCGCAGCCAACGTCGGGGCGGCA
GGCCCTGCCATAGCCTCAGGTTACTCATATATACTTTAGATTGATTTAAAACTTCATTTTTAATTTAAAA
GGATCTAGGTGAAGATCCTTTTTGATAATCTCATGACCAAAATCCCTTAACGTGAGTTTTCGTTCCACTG
AGCGTCAGACCCCGTAGAAAAGATCAAAGGATCTTCTTGAGATCCTTTTTTTCTGCGCGTAATCTGCTGC
TTGCAAACAAAAAAACCACCGCTACCAGCGGTGGTTTGTTTGCCGGATCAAGAGCTACCAACTCTTTTTC
CGAAGGTAACTGGCTTCAGCAGAGCGCAGATACCAAATACTGTTCTTCTAGTGTAGCCGTAGTTAGGCCA
CCACTTCAAGAACTCTGTAGCACCGCCTACATACCTCGCTCTGCTAATCCTGTTACCAGTGGCTGCTGCC
AGTGGCGATAAGTCGTGTCTTACCGGGTTGGACTCAAGACGATAGTTACCGGATAAGGCGCAGCGGTCGG
GCTGAACGGGGGGTTCGTGCACACAGCCCAGCTTGGAGCGAACGACCTACACCGAACTGAGATACCTACA
GCGTGAGCTATGAGAAAGCGCCACGCTTCCCGAAGGGAGAAAGGCGGACAGGTATCCGGTAAGCGGCAGG
GTCGGAACAGGAGAGCGCACGAGGGAGCTTCCAGGGGGAAACGCCTGGTATCTTTATAGTCCTGTCGGGT
TTCGCCACCTCTGACTTGAGCGTCGATTTTTGTGATGCTCGTCAGGGGGGCGGAGCCTATGGAAAAACGC
CAGCAACGCGGCCTTTTTACGGTTCCTGGCCTTTTGCTGGCCTTTTGCTCACATGTTCTTTCCTGCGTTA
TCCCCTGATTCTGTGGATAACCGTATTACCGCCATGCAT
